Addgene plasmid #186738: pLenti_rtTA-P2A-BFP_HygroR
Purpose: rtTA-P2A-BFP expression construct cloned into lentiviral backbone
Depositing lab: Richard Sherwood. Depositing organization: Brigham and Women's Hospital. Publication: Systematic elucidation of genetic mechanisms underlying cholesterol uptake. Hamilton MC, Fife JD, Akinci E, Yu T, Khowpinitchai B, Cha M, Barkal S, Thi TT, Yeo GHT, Barroso JPR, Francoeur MJ, Velimirovic M, Gifford DK, Lettre G, Yu H, Cassa CA, Sherwood RI. bioRxiv. 2023 Jan 10:2023.01.09.500804. doi: 10.1101/2023.01.09.500804. Preprint. PubMed 36711952.
Backbone
  Vector backbone: lentiGuide-Puro (Plasmid #52963)
  Backbone size w/o insert (bp): 10183
  Total vector size (bp): 11363
  Vector type: Mammalian Expression, Lentiviral
  Selectable markers: Hygromycin
Growth in bacteria
  Bacterial resistance: Ampicillin, 100 μg/mL
  Growth temperature: 30°C
  Growth strain: NEB Stable
  Copy number: Unknown
Gene/Insert
  Gene/Insert name: rtTA
  Promoter: EF1a
  Tag / fusion protein: P2A-BFP
  Cloning method: Gibson Cloning
  Sequencing primers: 5′ ataagtgcagtagtcgccgt; 3′ ctggagacgtggaggagaacc
Terms and licenses: Academic/Nonprofit Terms; Industry Terms: Not Available to Industry
How to cite: pLenti_rtTA-P2A-BFP_HygroR was a gift from Richard Sherwood (Addgene plasmid # 186738 ; http://n2t.net/addgene:186738 ; RRID:Addgene_186738)
