[The description below was written by a language model from this plasmid's Addgene catalogue record and pLannotate feature annotations shown in this document.]
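Description:
pLenti_rtTA-P2A-BFP_HygroR is a roughly 11.4 kb lentiviral mammalian expression plasmid derived from the lentiGuide-Puro backbone, built to stably introduce the Tet-On transactivator into target cells. It is propagated in E. coli through a high-copy ColE1/pUC-type origin with ampicillin resistance (AmpR), and the record specifies a recombination-deficient strain, as is common for vectors carrying repeated LTR sequences. The backbone also retains an f1 origin, an SV40 promoter/origin region and an EM7-driven bleomycin/Zeocin resistance gene located outside the proviral region.

The transfer cassette has the layout of a third-generation HIV-1 vector. A CMV enhancer/promoter drives a truncated 5' LTR, followed by the Ψ packaging signal with a gag fragment, the Rev response element for Rev-dependent nuclear export of the genomic RNA, and the cPPT/CTS. A second truncated LTR and a bGH polyadenylation signal close the provirus. Within it, an EF-1α core promoter drives rtTA-Advanced, the reverse tetracycline transactivator with a triple minimal VP16 activation domain, which binds Tet-responsive elements only when doxycycline or tetracycline is present. According to the catalogue, rtTA is joined to TagBFP by a P2A self-cleaving peptide, which is not annotated separately in the feature table but would lie in the short gap between the two coding sequences. One transcript therefore yields both the transactivator and a blue fluorescent marker of transduced cells. A WPRE follows to enhance transcript expression, and a separate human PGK promoter drives a hygromycin resistance gene for selecting transduced cells.

The construct is suited to generating cell lines that stably express rtTA, selectable by hygromycin or identifiable by blue fluorescence, for doxycycline-inducible control of separately delivered Tet-responsive transgenes. It was deposited in connection with a study of genetic mechanisms underlying cholesterol uptake.
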