Features (pLannotate 1.2.2; 36 found; start..end, strand, type, name):
    119..299     +  LTR            5' LTR (truncated): truncated 5' long terminal repeat (LTR) from HIV-1
    331..555     +  polyA_signal   bGH poly(A) signal: bovine growth hormone polyadenylation signal
    559..580     +  promoter       SV40 promoter (fragment): SV40 enhancer and early promoter
    601..1029    +  rep_origin     f1 ori (sequence partly withheld): f1 bacteriophage origin of replication; arrow indicates direction of (+) strand synthesis
   1056..1127    +  promoter       SV40 promoter (fragment): SV40 enhancer and early promoter
   1128..1199    +  promoter       SV40 promoter (fragment): SV40 enhancer and early promoter
   1203..1337    +  rep_origin     SV40 ori: SV40 origin of replication
   1399..1446    +  promoter       EM7 promoter: synthetic bacterial promoter&nbsp
   1465..1839    +  CDS            BleoR: antibiotic-binding protein; Sh ble from Streptoalloteichus hindustanus; confers resistance to bleomycin, phleomycin, and Zeocin™
   1849..1974    +  CDS            ble (fragment): BLE_KLEPN - Experimental evidence at protein level: Swiss-Prot protein existence level 1. Binding protein with a strong affinity to the bleomycin family of antibiotics. Binds to CL990; an antimitotic-antibiotic compound. From Klebsiella pneumoniae.
   1969..2090    +  polyA_signal   SV40 poly(A) signal: SV40 polyadenylation signal
   2161..2183    -  protein_bind   lac operator (fragment): The lac repressor binds to the lac operator to inhibit transcription in E. coli. This inhibition can be relieved by adding lactose or isopropyl-β-D-thiogalactopyranoside (IPTG). lac repressor encoded by lacI
   2187..2217    -  promoter       lac promoter: promoter for the E. coli lac operon
   2232..2253    -  protein_bind   CAP binding site: CAP binding activates transcription in the presence of cAMP. E. coli catabolite activator protein
   2266..2358    -  CDS            lacI (fragment): lac repressor; lacI; The lac repressor binds to the lac operator to inhibit transcription in E. coli. This inhibition can be relieved by adding lactose or isopropyl-β-D-thiogalactopyranoside (IPTG).
   2541..3129    -  rep_origin     ori: high-copy-number ColE1/pMB1/pBR322/pUC origin of replication
   3300..4160    -  CDS            AmpR: β-lactamase; bla; confers resistance to ampicillin, carbenicillin, and related antibiotics
   4161..4265    -  promoter       AmpR promoter: bla
   4324..4376    -  misc_feature   bom (fragment): basis of mobility region from pBR322
   4531..4910    +  enhancer       CMV enhancer: human cytomegalovirus immediate early enhancer
   4911..5110    +  promoter       CMV promoter: human cytomegalovirus (CMV) immediate early promoter
   5128..5308    +  LTR            5' LTR (truncated): truncated 5' long terminal repeat (LTR) from HIV-1
   5355..5480    +  misc_feature   HIV-1 Ψ: packaging signal of human immunodeficiency virus type 1
   5464..5827    +  CDS            HIV-1 gag (fragment): gag protein from human immunodeficiency virus 1; gag
   5973..6206    +  misc_feature   RRE: The Rev response element (RRE) of HIV-1 allows for Rev-dependent mRNA export from the nucleus to the cytoplasm.
   6583..6683    +  CDS            Rev (fragment): human immunodeficiency virus 1 (HIV-1) Rev protein; rev; enhances nuclear export of unspliced and incompletely spliced viral mRNAs
   6733..6850    +  misc_feature   cPPT/CTS: central polypurine tract and central termination sequence of HIV-1
   6899..6917    +  CDS            small t antigen (fragment): SV40 (simian virus 40) small t antigen
   6943..7154    +  promoter       EF-1α core promoter: core promoter for human elongation factor EF-1α
   7168..7905    +  CDS            rtTA-Advanced: improved tetracycline-controlled transactivator In the Tet-On® system, rtTA-Advanced binds to the Tet-responsive element and stimulates transcription only in the presence of tetracycline or doxycycline.
   7795..7905    +  CDS            VP48: 3 tandem repeats of the minimal activation domain of herpes simplex virus VP16 (Cheng et al., 2013)
   7984..8670    +  CDS            TagBFP: TagBFP is a basic (constitutively fluorescent) blue fluorescent protein published in 2008, derived from Entacmaea quadricolor. It is reported to be a very rapidly-maturing monomer with very low acid sensitivity.
   8676..9264    +  misc_feature   WPRE: woodchuck hepatitis virus posttranscriptional regulatory element
   9271..9771    +  promoter       hPGK promoter: human phosphoglycerate kinase 1 promoter
   9778..10803   +  CDS            HygR: aminoglycoside phosphotransferase from E. coli; aph(4)-Ia; confers resistance to hygromycin
  10942..112     +  CDS            nef (fragment) (across the origin): NEF_HV1LW - Experimental evidence at protein level: Swiss-Prot protein existence level 1. Extracellular Nef protein targets CD4(+) T-lymphocytes for apoptosis by interacting with CXCR4 surface receptors. From Human immunodeficiency virus type 1 group M subtype B (isolate LW123) (HIV-1).
>Addgene plasmid #186738 | pLenti_rtTA-P2A-BFP_HygroR | addgene full sequence | sequence record 389249 | Addgene NGS Result
GTTACACCCTGTGAGCCTGCATGGGATGGATGACCCGGAGAGAGAAGTATTAGAGTGGAGGTTTGACAGC
CGCCTAGCATTTCATCACATGGCCCGAGAGCTGCATCCGGACTGTACTGGGTCTCTCTGGTTAGACCAGA
TCTGAGCCTGGGAGCTCTCTGGCTAACTAGGGAACCCACTGCTTAAGCCTCAATAAAGCTTGCCTTGAGT
GCTTCAAGTAGTGTGTGCCCGTCTGTTGTGTGACTCTGGTAACTAGAGATCCCTCAGACCCTTTTAGTCA
GTGTGGAAAATCTCTAGCAGGGCCCGTTTAAACCCGCTGATCAGCCTCGACTGTGCCTTCTAGTTGCCAG
CCATCTGTTGTTTGCCCCTCCCCCGTGCCTTCCTTGACCCTGGAAGGTGCCACTCCCACTGTCCTTTCCT
AATAAAATGAGGAAATTGCATCGCATTGTCTGAGTAGGTGTCATTCTATTCTGGGGGGTGGGGTGGGGCA
GGACAGCAAGGGGGAGGATTGGGAAGACAATAGCAGGCATGCTGGGGATGCGGTGGGCTCTATGGCTTCT
GAGGCGGAAAGAACCAGCTGGGGCTCTAGGGGGTATCCCC
[124 nt withheld, positions 601-724]
C
[91 nt withheld, positions 726-816]
A
[49 nt withheld, positions 818-866]
CCTTTGACGTTGGAGTCCACGTTCTTT
[37 nt withheld, positions 894-930]
ACCCTATCTCGGTCTATTCTTTTGATTTATAAGGGATTTTGCCGATTTCGGCCTATTGGTTAAAAAATGA
GCTGATTTAACAAAAATTTAACGCGAATTAATTCTGTGGAATGTGTGTCAGTTAGGGTGTGGAAAGTCCC
CAGGCTCCCCAGCAGGCAGAAGTATGCAAAGCATGCATCTCAATTAGTCAGCAACCAGGTGTGGAAAGTC
CCCAGGCTCCCCAGCAGGCAGAAGTATGCAAAGCATGCATCTCAATTAGTCAGCAACCATAGTCCCGCCC
CTAACTCCGCCCAGTTCCGCCCATTCTCCGCCCCATGGCTGACTAATTTTTTTTATTTATGCAGAGGCCG
AGGCCGCCTCTGCCTCTGAGCTATTCCAGAAGTAGTGAGGAGGCTTTTTTGGAGGCCTAGGCTTTTGCAA
AAAGCTCCCGGGAGCTTGTATATCCATTTTCGGATCTGATCAGCACGTGTTGACAATTAATCATCGGCAT
AGTATATCGGCATAGTATAATACGACAAGGTGAGGAACTAAACCATGGCCAAGTTGACCAGTGCCGTTCC
GGTGCTCACCGCGCGCGACGTCGCCGGAGCGGTCGAGTTCTGGACCGACCGGCTCGGGTTCTCCCGGGAC
TTCGTGGAGGACGACTTCGCCGGTGTGGTCCGGGACGACGTGACCCTGTTCATCAGCGCGGTCCAGGACC
AGGTGGTGCCGGACAACACCCTGGCCTGGGTGTGGGTGCGCGGCCTGGACGAGCTGTACGCCGAGTGGTC
GGAGGTCGTGTCCACGAACTTCCGGGACGCCTCCGGGCCGGCCATGACCGAGATCGGCGAGCAGCCGTGG
GGGCGGGAGTTCGCCCTGCGCGACCCGGCCGGCAACTGCGTGCACTTCGTGGCCGAGGAGCAGGACTGAC
ACGTGCTACGAGATTTCGATTCCACCGCCGCCTTCTATGAAAGGTTGGGCTTCGGAATCGTTTTCCGGGA
CGCCGGCTGGATGATCCTCCAGCGCGGGGATCTCATGCTGGAGTTCTTCGCCCACCCCAACTTGTTTATT
GCAGCTTATAATGGTTACAAATAAAGCAATAGCATCACAAATTTCACAAATAAAGCATTTTTTTCACTGC
ATTCTAGTTGTGGTTTGTCCAAACTCATCAATGTATCTTATCATGTCTGTATACCGTCGACCTCTAGCTA
GAGCTTGGCGTAATCATGGTCATAGCTGTTTCCTGTGTGAAATTGTTATCCGCTCACAATTCCACACAAC
ATACGAGCCGGAAGCATAAAGTGTAAAGCCTGGGGTGCCTAATGAGTGAGCTAACTCACATTAATTGCGT
TGCGCTCACTGCCCGCTTTCCAGTCGGGAAACCTGTCGTGCCAGCTGCATTAATGAATCGGCCAACGCGC
GGGGAGAGGCGGTTTGCGTATTGGGCGCTCTTCCGCTTCCTCGCTCACTGACTCGCTGCGCTCGGTCGTT
CGGCTGCGGCGAGCGGTATCAGCTCACTCAAAGGCGGTAATACGGTTATCCACAGAATCAGGGGATAACG
CAGGAAAGAACATGTGAGCAAAAGGCCAGCAAAAGGCCAGGAACCGTAAAAAGGCCGCGTTGCTGGCGTT
TTTCCATAGGCTCCGCCCCCCTGACGAGCATCACAAAAATCGACGCTCAAGTCAGAGGTGGCGAAACCCG
ACAGGACTATAAAGATACCAGGCGTTTCCCCCTGGAAGCTCCCTCGTGCGCTCTCCTGTTCCGACCCTGC
CGCTTACCGGATACCTGTCCGCCTTTCTCCCTTCGGGAAGCGTGGCGCTTTCTCATAGCTCACGCTGTAG
GTATCTCAGTTCGGTGTAGGTCGTTCGCTCCAAGCTGGGCTGTGTGCACGAACCCCCCGTTCAGCCCGAC
CGCTGCGCCTTATCCGGTAACTATCGTCTTGAGTCCAACCCGGTAAGACACGACTTATCGCCACTGGCAG
CAGCCACTGGTAACAGGATTAGCAGAGCGAGGTATGTAGGCGGTGCTACAGAGTTCTTGAAGTGGTGGCC
TAACTACGGCTACACTAGAAGAACAGTATTTGGTATCTGCGCTCTGCTGAAGCCAGTTACCTTCGGAAAA
AGAGTTGGTAGCTCTTGATCCGGCAAACAAACCACCGCTGGTAGCGGTGGTTTTTTTGTTTGCAAGCAGC
AGATTACGCGCAGAAAAAAAGGATCTCAAGAAGATCCTTTGATCTTTTCTACGGGGTCTGACGCTCAGTG
GAACGAAAACTCACGTTAAGGGATTTTGGTCATGAGATTATCAAAAAGGATCTTCACCTAGATCCTTTTA
AATTAAAAATGAAGTTTTAAATCAATCTAAAGTATATATGAGTAAACTTGGTCTGACAGTTACCAATGCT
TAATCAGTGAGGCACCTATCTCAGCGATCTGTCTATTTCGTTCATCCATAGTTGCCTGACTCCCCGTCGT
GTAGATAACTACGATACGGGAGGGCTTACCATCTGGCCCCAGTGCTGCAATGATACCGCGAGACCCACGC
TCACCGGCTCCAGATTTATCAGCAATAAACCAGCCAGCCGGAAGGGCCGAGCGCAGAAGTGGTCCTGCAA
CTTTATCCGCCTCCATCCAGTCTATTAATTGTTGCCGGGAAGCTAGAGTAAGTAGTTCGCCAGTTAATAG
TTTGCGCAACGTTGTTGCCATTGCTACAGGCATCGTGGTGTCACGCTCGTCGTTTGGTATGGCTTCATTC
AGCTCCGGTTCCCAACGATCAAGGCGAGTTACATGATCCCCCATGTTGTGCAAAAAAGCGGTTAGCTCCT
TCGGTCCTCCGATCGTTGTCAGAAGTAAGTTGGCCGCAGTGTTATCACTCATGGTTATGGCAGCACTGCA
TAATTCTCTTACTGTCATGCCATCCGTAAGATGCTTTTCTGTGACTGGTGAGTACTCAACCAAGTCATTC
TGAGAATAGTGTATGCGGCGACCGAGTTGCTCTTGCCCGGCGTCAATACGGGATAATACCGCGCCACATA
GCAGAACTTTAAAAGTGCTCATCATTGGAAAACGTTCTTCGGGGCGAAAACTCTCAAGGATCTTACCGCT
GTTGAGATCCAGTTCGATGTAACCCACTCGTGCACCCAACTGATCTTCAGCATCTTTTACTTTCACCAGC
GTTTCTGGGTGAGCAAAAACAGGAAGGCAAAATGCCGCAAAAAAGGGAATAAGGGCGACACGGAAATGTT
GAATACTCATACTCTTCCTTTTTCAATATTATTGAAGCATTTATCAGGGTTATTGTCTCATGAGCGGATA
CATATTTGAATGTATTTAGAAAAATAAACAAATAGGGGTTCCGCGCACATTTCCCCGAAAAGTGCCACCT
GACGTCGACGGATCGGGAGATCTCCCGATCCCCTATGGTGCACTCTCAGTACAATCTGCTCTGATGCCGC
ATAGTTAAGCCAGTATCTGCTCCCTGCTTGTGTGTTGGAGGTCGCTGAGTAGTGCGCGAGCAAAATTTAA
GCTACAACAAGGCAAGGCTTGACCGACAATTGCATGAAGAATCTGCTTAGGGTTAGGCGTTTTGCGCTGC
TTCGCGATGTACGGGCCAGATATACGCGTTGACATTGATTATTGACTAGTTATTAATAGTAATCAATTAC
GGGGTCATTAGTTCATAGCCCATATATGGAGTTCCGCGTTACATAACTTACGGTAAATGGCCCGCCTGGC
TGACCGCCCAACGACCCCCGCCCATTGACGTCAATAATGACGTATGTTCCCATAGTAACGCCAATAGGGA
CTTTCCATTGACGTCAATGGGTGGAGTATTTACGGTAAACTGCCCACTTGGCAGTACATCAAGTGTATCA
TATGCCAAGTACGCCCCCTATTGACGTCAATGACGGTAAATGGCCCGCCTGGCATTATGCCCAGTACATG
ACCTTATGGGACTTTCCTACTTGGCAGTACATCTACGTATTAGTCATCGCTATTACCATGGTGATGCGGT
TTTGGCAGTACATCAATGGGCGTGGATAGCGGTTTGACTCACGGGGATTTCCAAGTCTCCACCCCATTGA
CGTCAATGGGAGTTTGTTTTGGCACCAAAATCAACGGGACTTTCCAAAATGTCGTAACAACTCCGCCCCA
TTGACGCAAATGGGCGGTAGGCGTGTACGGTGGGAGGTCTATATAAGCAGCGCGTTTTGCCTGTACTGGG
TCTCTCTGGTTAGACCAGATCTGAGCCTGGGAGCTCTCTGGCTAACTAGGGAACCCACTGCTTAAGCCTC
AATAAAGCTTGCCTTGAGTGCTTCAAGTAGTGTGTGCCCGTCTGTTGTGTGACTCTGGTAACTAGAGATC
CCTCAGACCCTTTTAGTCAGTGTGGAAAATCTCTAGCAGTGGCGCCCGAACAGGGACTTGAAAGCGAAAG
GGAAACCAGAGGAGCTCTCTCGACGCAGGACTCGGCTTGCTGAAGCGCGCACGGCAAGAGGCGAGGGGCG
GCGACTGGTGAGTACGCCAAAAATTTTGACTAGCGGAGGCTAGAAGGAGAGAGATGGGTGCGAGAGCGTC
AGTATTAAGCGGGGGAGAATTAGATCGCGATGGGAAAAAATTCGGTTAAGGCCAGGGGGAAAGAAAAAAT
ATAAATTAAAACATATAGTATGGGCAAGCAGGGAGCTAGAACGATTCGCAGTTAATCCTGGCCTGTTAGA
AACATCAGAAGGCTGTAGACAAATACTGGGACAGCTACAACCATCCCTTCAGACAGGATCAGAAGAACTT
AGATCATTATATAATACAGTAGCAACCCTCTATTGTGTGCATCAAAGGATAGAGATAAAAGACACCAAGG
AAGCTTTAGACAAGATAGAGGAAGAGCAAAACAAAAGTAAGACCACCGCACAGCAAGCGGCCGCTGATCT
TCAGACCTGGAGGAGGAGATATGAGGGACAATTGGAGAAGTGAATTATATAAATATAAAGTAGTAAAAAT
TGAACCATTAGGAGTAGCACCCACCAAGGCAAAGAGAAGAGTGGTGCAGAGAGAAAAAAGAGCAGTGGGA
ATAGGAGCTTTGTTCCTTGGGTTCTTGGGAGCAGCAGGAAGCACTATGGGCGCAGCGTCAATGACGCTGA
CGGTACAGGCCAGACAATTATTGTCTGGTATAGTGCAGCAGCAGAACAATTTGCTGAGGGCTATTGAGGC
GCAACAGCATCTGTTGCAACTCACAGTCTGGGGCATCAAGCAGCTCCAGGCAAGAATCCTGGCTGTGGAA
AGATACCTAAAGGATCAACAGCTCCTGGGGATTTGGGGTTGCTCTGGAAAACTCATTTGCACCACTGCTG
TGCCTTGGAATGCTAGTTGGAGTAATAAATCTCTGGAACAGATTTGGAATCACACGACCTGGATGGAGTG
GGACAGAGAAATTAACAATTACACAAGCTTAATACACTCCTTAATTGAAGAATCGCAAAACCAGCAAGAA
AAGAATGAACAAGAATTATTGGAATTAGATAAATGGGCAAGTTTGTGGAATTGGTTTAACATAACAAATT
GGCTGTGGTATATAAAATTATTCATAATGATAGTAGGAGGCTTGGTAGGTTTAAGAATAGTTTTTGCTGT
ACTTTCTATAGTGAATAGAGTTAGGCAGGGATATTCACCATTATCGTTTCAGACCCACCTCCCAACCCCG
AGGGGACCCGACAGGCCCGAAGGAATAGAAGAAGAAGGTGGAGAGAGAGACAGAGACAGATCCATTCGAT
TAGTGAACGGATCGGCACTGCGTGCGCCAATTCTGCAGACAAATGGCAGTATTCATCCACAATTTTAAAA
GAAAAGGGGGGATTGGGGGGTACAGTGCAGGGGAAAGAATAGTAGACATAATAGCAACAGACATACAAAC
TAAAGAATTACAAAAACAAATTACAAAAATTCAAAATTTTCGGGTTTATTACAGGGACAGCAGAGATCCA
GTTTGGTTAATTAGCTAGCTAGGTCTTGAAAGGAGTGGGAATTGGCTCCGGTGCCCGTCAGTGGGCAGAG
CGCACATCGCCCACAGTCCCCGAGAAGTTGGGGGGAGGGGTCGGCAATTGATCCGGTGCCTAGAGAAGGT
GGCGCGGGGTAAACTGGGAAAGTGATGTCGTGTACTGGCTCCGCCTTTTTCCCGAGGGTGGGGGAGAACC
GTATATAAGTGCAGTAGTCGCCGTGAACGTTCTTTTTCGCAACGGGTTTGCCGCCAGAACACAGGACCGG
TGCCACCATGTCTAGACTGGACAAGAGCAAAGTCATAAACGGAGCTCTGGAATTACTCAATGGTGTCGGT
ATCGAAGGCCTGACGACAAGGAAACTCGCTCAAAAGCTGGGAGTTGAGCAGCCTACCCTGTACTGGCACG
TGAAGAACAAGCGGGCCCTGCTCGATGCCCTGCCAATCGAGATGCTGGACAGGCATCATACCCACTTCTG
CCCCCTGGAAGGCGAGTCATGGCAAGACTTTCTGCGGAACAACGCCAAGTCATACCGCTGTGCTCTCCTC
TCACATCGCGACGGGGCTAAAGTGCATCTCGGCACCCGCCCAACAGAGAAACAGTACGAAACCCTGGAAA
ATCAGCTCGCGTTCCTGTGTCAGCAAGGCTTCTCCCTGGAGAACGCACTGTACGCTCTGTCCGCCGTGGG
CCACTTTACACTGGGCTGCGTATTGGAGGAACAGGAGCATCAAGTAGCAAAAGAGGAAAGAGAGACACCT
ACCACCGATTCTATGCCCCCACTTCTGAGACAAGCAATTGAGCTGTTCGACCGGCAGGGAGCCGAACCTG
CCTTCCTTTTCGGCCTGGAACTAATCATATGTGGCCTGGAGAAACAGCTAAAGTGCGAAAGCGGCGGGCC
GACCGACGCCCTTGACGATTTTGACTTAGACATGCTCCCAGCCGATGCCCTTGACGACTTTGACCTTGAT
ATGCTGCCTGCTGACGCTCTTGACGATTTTGACCTTGACATGCTCGGATCCGGAGCTACTAACTTCAGCC
TGCTGAAGCAGGCTGGAGACGTGGAGGAGAACCCTGGACCTTCTAGAATGGTGAGCGAGCTGATTAAGGA
GAACATGCACATGAAGCTGTACATGGAGGGCACCGTGGACAACCATCACTTCAAGTGCACATCCGAGGGC
GAAGGCAAGCCCTACGAGGGCACCCAGACCATGAGAATCAAGGTGGTCGAGGGCGGCCCTCTCCCCTTCG
CCTTCGACATCCTGGCTACTAGCTTCCTCTACGGCAGCAAGACCTTCATCAACCACACCCAGGGCATCCC
CGACTTCTTCAAGCAGTCCTTCCCTGAGGGCTTCACATGGGAGAGAGTCACCACATACGAAGACGGGGGC
GTGCTGACCGCTACCCAGGACACCAGCCTCCAGGACGGCTGCCTCATCTACAACGTCAAGATCAGAGGGG
TGAACTTCACATCCAACGGCCCTGTGATGCAGAAGAAAACACTCGGCTGGGAGGCCTTCACCGAGACGCT
GTACCCCGCTGACGGCGGCCTGGAAGGCAGAAACGACATGGCCCTGAAGCTCGTGGGCGGGAGCCATCTG
ATCGCAAACATCAAGACCACATATAGATCCAAGAAACCCGCTAAGAACCTCAAGATGCCTGGCGTCTACT
ATGTGGACTACAGACTGGAAAGAATCAAGGAGGCCAACAACGAGACCTACGTCGAGCAGCACGAGGTGGC
AGTGGCCAGATACTGCGACCTCCCTAGCAAACTGGGGCATTAATTAATCAACCTCTGGATTACAAAATTT
GTGAAAGATTGACTGGTATTCTTAACTATGTTGCTCCTTTTACGCTATGTGGATACGCTGCTTTAATGCC
TTTGTATCATGCTATTGCTTCCCGTATGGCTTTCATTTTCTCCTCCTTGTATAAATCCTGGTTGCTGTCT
CTTTATGAGGAGTTGTGGCCCGTTGTCAGGCAACGTGGCGTGGTGTGCACTGTGTTTGCTGACGCAACCC
CCACTGGTTGGGGCATTGCCACCACCTGTCAGCTCCTTTCCGGGACTTTCGCTTTCCCCCTCCCTATTGC
CACGGCGGAACTCATCGCCGCCTGCCTTGCCCGCTGCTGGACAGGGGCTCGGCTGTTGGGCACTGACAAT
TCCGTGGTGTTGTCGGGGAAATCATCGTCCTTTCCTTGGCTGCTCGCCTGTGTTGCCACCTGGATTCTGC
GCGGGACGTCCTTCTGCTACGTCCCTTCGGCCCTCAATCCAGCGGACCTTCCTTCCCGCGGCCTGCTGCC
GGCTCTGCGGCCTCTTCCGCGTCTTCGCCTTCGCCCTCAGACGAGTCGGATCTCCCTTTGGGCCGCCTCC
CCGCTTCGAATTGCGCCTTTTCCAAGGCAGCCCTGGGTTTGCGCAGGGACGCGGCTGCTCTGGGCGTGGT
TCCGGGAAACGCAGCGGCGCCGACCCTGGGTCTCGCACATTCTTCACGTCCGTTCGCAGCGTCACCCGGA
TCTTCGCCGCTACCCTTGTGGGCCCCCCGGCGACGCTTCCTGCTCCGCCCCTAAGTCGGGAAGGTTCCTT
GCGGTTCGCGGCGTGCCGGACGTGACAAACGGAAGCCGCACGTCTCACTAGTACCCTCGCAGACGGACAG
CGCCAGGGAGCAATGGCAGCGCGCCGACCGCGATGGGCTGTGGCCAATAGCGGCTGCTCAGCAGGGCGCG
CCGAGAGCAGCGGCCGGGAAGGGGCGGTGCGGGAGGCGGGGTGTGGGGCGGTAGTGTGGGCCCTGTTCCT
GCCCGCGCGGTGTTCCGCATTCTGCAAGCCTCCGGAGCGCACGTCGGCAGTCGGCTCCCTCGTTGACCGA
ATCACCGACCTCTCTCCCCAGGCCACCATGAAAAAGCCTGAACTCACCGCGACGTCTGTCGAGAAGTTTC
TGATCGAAAAGTTCGACAGCGTCTCCGACCTGATGCAGCTCTCGGAGGGCGAAGAATCTCGTGCTTTCAG
CTTCGATGTAGGAGGGCGTGGATATGTCCTGCGGGTAAATAGCTGCGCCGATGGTTTCTACAAAGATCGT
TATGTTTATCGGCACTTTGCATCGGCCGCGCTCCCGATTCCGGAAGTGCTTGACATTGGGGAATTCAGCG
AGAGCCTGACCTATTGCATCTCCCGCCGTGCACAGGGTGTCACGTTGCAAGACCTGCCTGAAACCGAACT
GCCCGCTGTTCTGCAGCCGGTCGCGGAGGCCATGGATGCGATCGCTGCGGCCGATCTTAGCCAGACGAGC
GGGTTCGGCCCATTCGGACCGCAAGGAATCGGTCAATACACTACATGGCGTGATTTCATATGCGCGATTG
CTGATCCCCATGTGTATCACTGGCAAACTGTGATGGACGACACCGTCAGTGCGTCCGTCGCGCAGGCTCT
CGATGAGCTGATGCTTTGGGCCGAGGACTGCCCCGAAGTCCGGCACCTCGTGCACGCGGATTTCGGCTCC
AACAATGTCCTGACGGACAATGGCCGCATAACAGCGGTCATTGACTGGAGCGAGGCGATGTTCGGGGATT
CCCAATACGAGGTCGCCAACATCTTCTTCTGGAGGCCGTGGTTGGCTTGTATGGAGCAGCAGACGCGCTA
CTTCGAGCGGAGGCATCCGGAGCTTGCAGGATCGCCGCGGCTCCGGGCGTATATGCTCCGCATTGGTCTT
GACCAACTCTATCAGAGCTTGGTTGACGGCAATTTCGATGATGCAGCTTGGGCGCAGGGTCGATGCGACG
CAATCGTCCGATCCGGAGCCGGGACTGTCGGGCGTACACAAATCGCCCGCAGAAGCGCGGCCGTCTGGAC
CGATGGCTGTGTAGAAGTACTCGCCGATAGTGGAAACCGACGCCCCAGCACTCGTCCGAGGGCAAAGGAA
TAGTTAACACATCCCTCGGAGGCTGCGCCTGTCTTAGGTTGGAGTGATACATTTCTTGTCACTATTCCCC
GTCATTGGATTAGGCAGTAGCTTTGACGGCCCTCCTGTCTTAGGTTAGTGAGAAATGTCACTCTCTTACC
CGTCATTGGCTGTCCAGTCTATCGATACCGTCGACCTCGAGACCTAGAAAAACATGGAGCAATCACAAGT
AGCAATACAGCAGCTACCAATGCTGATTGTGCCTGGCTAGAAGCACAAGAGGAGGAGGAGGTGGGTTTTC
CAGTCACACCTCAGGTACCTTTAAGACCAATGACTTACAAGGCAGCTGTAGATCTTAGCCACTTTTTAAA
AGAAAAGGGGGGACTGGAAGGGCTAATTCACTCCCAACGAAGACAAGATATCCTTGATCTGTGGATCTAC
CACACACAAGGCTACTTCCCTGATTGGCAGAACTACACACCAGGGCCAGGGATCAGATATCCACTGACCT
TTGGATGGTGCTACAAGCTAGTACCAGTTGAGCAAGAGAAGGTAGAAGAAGCCAATGAAGGAGAGAACAC
CCGCTT
